Addgene plasmid #207920: pMP117
Purpose: (Empty Backbone) GreenBraid destination vector pGBZ2 - PaqCI - Eco31I - spisPink- Eco31I - PaqCI
Depositing lab: Alexis Maizel. Depositing organization: Universitaet Heidelberg. Publication: GreenGate 2.0: Backwards compatible addons for assembly of complex transcriptional units and their stacking with GreenGate. Piepers M, Erbstein K, Reyes-Hernandez J, Song C, Tessi T, Petrasiunaite V, Faerber N, Distel K, Maizel A. PLoS One. 2023 Sep 8;18(9):e0290097. doi: 10.1371/journal.pone.0290097. eCollection 2023. PubMed 37682951.
Backbone
  Vector backbone: pCAMBIA
  Vector type: Plant Expression
  Selectable markers: spisPINK
Growth in bacteria
  Bacterial resistance: Kanamycin, 50 μg/mL
  Growth temperature: 37°C
  Growth strain: DH5alpha
  Copy number: High Copy
Gene/Insert
  Gene/Insert name: None
Terms and licenses: Academic/Nonprofit Terms; Industry Terms: Not Available to Industry
How to cite: pMP117 was a gift from Alexis Maizel (Addgene plasmid # 207920 ; http://n2t.net/addgene:207920 ; RRID:Addgene_207920)
