[The description below was written by a language model from this plasmid's Addgene catalogue record and pLannotate feature annotations shown in this document.]
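Description:
pMP117 is an empty GreenBraid destination vector (designated pGBZ2) from the GreenGate 2.0 plant cloning toolkit, built on a pCAMBIA-type binary backbone for Agrobacterium-mediated plant transformation. The 7,282 nt plasmid carries two replication systems. A high-copy ColE1/pUC-type origin, accompanied by the pBR322 bom site and a residual rop fragment, supports propagation in E. coli. The pVS1 oriV with its RepA replication protein and StaA stability protein allows stable maintenance in Agrobacterium. Bacterial selection is by kanamycin through the aph(3')-Ia gene, which sits in the backbone outside the T-DNA region.

Between the nopaline-type right and left T-DNA border repeats lies a cloning cassette rather than a payload; the record lists no insert, and no plant promoter or plant selection marker is annotated. The cassette consists of a bacterial expression unit for the spisPink chromoprotein from Stylophora pistillata, driven by a fragment of the constitutive J23119 promoter and closed by the rrnB T1 and T7Te terminators. According to the catalogue description, this unit is flanked by inner Eco31I sites and outer PaqCI sites, both type IIS enzymes, although the sites themselves are not annotated in the feature table. The chromoprotein acts as a visual dropout marker: colonies retaining the parental vector are pink, whereas those in which a Golden Gate assembly has replaced the cassette are colourless.

The nested arrangement of the two enzyme sites fits the toolkit's stated purpose of assembling complex transcriptional units and stacking them in successive rounds into multigene T-DNAs, while remaining compatible with existing GreenGate modules.
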