Features (pLannotate 1.2.2; 14 found; start..end, strand, type, name):
      2..26      -  misc_feature   LB T-DNA repeat: left border repeat from nopaline C58 T-DNA
    459..1274    +  CDS            KanR: aminoglycoside phosphotransferase; aph(3')-Ia; confers resistance to kanamycin in bacteria or G418 (Geneticin®) in eukaryotes
   1362..1950    +  rep_origin     ori: high-copy-number ColE1/pMB1/pBR322/pUC origin of replication
   2136..2276    -  misc_feature   bom: basis of mobility region from pBR322
   2378..2417    -  CDS            rop (fragment): Rop protein, which maintains plasmids at low copy number; rop
   2620..2814    -  rep_origin     pVS1 oriV: origin of replication for the Pseudomonas plasmid pVS1 (Heeb et al., 2000)
   2880..3953    -  CDS            pVS1 RepA: replication protein from the Pseudomonas plasmid pVS1 (Heeb et al., 2000)
   4382..5011    -  CDS            pVS1 StaA: stability protein from the Pseudomonas plasmid pVS1 (Heeb et al., 2000)
   5571..5972    -  CDS            Y4CG_SINFN (fragment): Protein inferred from homology: Swiss-Prot protein existence level 3. From Sinorhizobium fredii (strain NBRC 101917 / NGR234).
   6312..6336    -  misc_feature   RB T-DNA repeat: right border repeat from nopaline C58 T-DNA
   6387..6415    +  promoter       J23119 promoter (fragment): bacterial promoter (Registry of Standard Biological Parts BBa J23119)
   6442..7113    +  CDS            spisCP: spisCP is a fluorescent protein published in 2008, derived from Stylophora pistillata. It is reported to be a tetramer.
   7124..7195    +  terminator     rrnB T1 terminator: transcription terminator T1 from the E. coli rrnB gene
   7211..7238    +  terminator     T7Te terminator: phage T7 early transcription terminator
>Addgene plasmid #207920 | pMP117 | addgene full sequence | sequence record 415037 | Addgene NGS Result
TGTTTACACCACAATATATCCTGCCACCAGCCAGCCAACAGCTCCCCGACCGGCAGCTCGGCACAAAATC
ACCACTCGATACAGGCAGCCCATCAGTCCGGGACGGCGTCAGCGGGAGAGCCGTTGTAAGGCGGCAGACT
TTGCTCATGTTACCGATGCTATTCGGAAGAACGGCAACTAAGCTGCCGGGTTTGAAACACGGATGATCTC
GCGGAGGGTAGCATGTTGATTGTAACGATGACAGAGCGTTGCTGCCTGTGATCACCGCGGTTTCAAAATC
GGCTCCGTCGATACTATGTTATACGCCAACTTTGAAAACAACTTTGAAAAAGCTGTTTTCTGGTATTTAA
GGTTTTAGAATGCAAGGAACAGTGAATTGGAGTTCGTCTTGTTATAATTAGCTTCTTGGGGTATCTTTAA
ATACTGTAGAAAAGAGGAAGGAAATAATAAGTTCTGTTATGAGCCATATTCAACGGGAAACGTCTTGCTC
AAGGCCGCGATTAAATTCCAACATGGATGCTGATTTATATGGGTATAAATGGGCTCGCGATAATGTCGGG
CAATCAGGTGCGACAATCTACCGATTGTATGGGAAGCCCGATGCGCCAGAGTTGTTTCTGAAACATGGCA
AAGGTAGCGTTGCCAATGATGTTACAGATGAGATGGTCAGACTAAACTGGCTGACGGAATTTATGCCTCT
TCCGACCATCAAGCATTTTATCCGTACTCCTGATGATGCATGGTTACTCACCACTGCGATCCCAGGGAAA
ACAGCATTCCAGGTATTAGAAGAATATCCTGATTCAGGTGAAAATATTGTTGATGCGCTGGCAGTGTTCC
TGCGCCGGTTGCATTCGATTCCTGTTTGTAATTGTCCTTTTAACAGCGATCGCGTATTTCGACTCGCTCA
GGCGCAATCACGAATGAATAACGGTTTGGTTGATGCGAGTGATTTTGATGACGAGCGTAATGGCTGGCCT
GTTGAACAAGTCTGGAAAGAAATGCATAAACTTTTGCCATTCTCACCGGATTCAGTCGTCACTCATGGTG
ATTTCTCACTTGATAACCTTATTTTTGACGAGGGGAAATTAATAGGTTGTATTGATGTTGGACGAGTCGG
AATCGCAGACCGATACCAGGATCTTGCCATCCTATGGAACTGCCTCGGTGAGTTTTCTCCTTCATTACAG
AAACGGCTTTTTCAAAAATATGGTATTGATAATCCTGATATGAATAAATTGCAGTTTCATTTGATGCTCG
ATGAGTTTTTCTAATCACCTAGAATGCATGACCAAAATCCCTTAACGTGAGTTTTCGTTCCACTGAGCGT
CAGACCCCGTAGAAAAGATCAAAGGATCTTCTTGAGATCCTTTTTTTCTGCGCGTAATCTGCTGCTTGCA
AACAAAAAAACCACCGCTACCAGCGGTGGTTTGTTTGCCGGATCAAGAGCTACCAACTCTTTTTCCGAAG
GTAACTGGCTTCAGCAGAGCGCAGATACCAAATACTGTCCTTCTAGTGTAGCCGTAGTTAGGCCACCACT
TCAAGAACTCTGTAGCACCGCCTACATACCTCGCTCTGCTAATCCTGTTACCAGTGGCTGCTGCCAGTGG
CGATAAGTCGTGTCTTACCGGGTTGGACTCAAGACGATAGTTACCGGATAAGGCGCAGCGGTCGGGCTGA
ACGGGGGGTTCGTGCACACAGCCCAGCTTGGAGCGAACGACCTACACCGAACTGAGATACCTACAGCGTG
AGCTATGAGAAAGCGCCACGCTTCCCGAAGGGAGAAAGGCGGACAGGTATCCGGTAAGCGGCAGGGTCGG
AACAGGAGAGCGCACGAGGGAGCTTCCAGGGGGAAACGCCTGGTATCTTTATAGTCCTGTCGGGTTTCGC
CACCTCTGACTTGAGCGTCGATTTTTGTGATGCTCGTCAGGGGGGCGGAGCCTATGGAAAAACGCCAGCA
ACGCGGCCTTTTTACGGTTCCTGGCCTTTTGCTGGCCTTTTGCTCACATGTTCTTTCCTGCGTTATCCCC
TGATTCTGTGGATAACCGTATTACCGCCTTTGAGTGAGCTGATACCGCTCGCCGCAGCCGAACGACCGAG
CGCAGCGAGTCAGTGAGCGAGGAAGCGGAAGAGCGCCTGATGCGGTATTTTCTCCTTACGCATCTGTGCG
GTATTTCACACCGCATATGGTGCACTCTCAGTACAATCTGCTCTGATGCCGCATAGTTAAGCCAGTATAC
ACTCCGCTATCGCTACGTGACTGGGTCATGGCTGCGCCCCGACACCCGCCAACACCCGCTGACGCGCCCT
GACGGGCTTGTCTGCTCCCGGCATCCGCTTACAGACAAGCTGTGACCGTCACCGGGAGCTGCATGTGTCA
GAGGTTTTCACCGTCATCACCGAAACGCGCGAGGCAGGGTGCCTTGATGTGGGCGCCGGCGGTCGAGTGG
CGACGGCGCGGCTTGTCCGCGCCCTGGTAGATTGCCTGGCCGTAGGCCAGCCATTTTTGAGCGGCCAGCG
GCCGCGATAGGCCGACGCGAAGCGGCGGGGCGTAGGGAGCGCAGCGACCGAAGGGTAGGCGCTTTTTGCA
GCTCTTCGGCTGTGCGCTGGCCAGACAGTTATGCACAGGCCAGGCGGGTTTTAAGAGTTTTAATAAGTTT
TAAAGAGTTTTAGGCGGAAAAATCGCCTTTTTTCTCTTTTATATCAGTCACTTACATGTGTGACCGGTTC
CCAATGTACGGCTTTGGGTTCCCAATGTACGGGTTCCGGTTCCCAATGTACGGCTTTGGGTTCCCAATGT
ACGTGCTATCCACAGGAAAGAGTCCTTTTCGACCTTTTTCCCCTGCTAGGGCAATTTGCCCTAGCATCTG
CTCCGTACATTAGGAACCGGCGGATGCTTCGCCCTCGATCAGGTTGCGGTAGCGCATGACTAGGATCGGG
CCAGCCTGCCCCGCCTCCTCCTTCAAATCGTACTCCGGCAGGTCATTTGACCCGATCAGCTTGCGCACGG
TGAAACAGAACTTCTTGAACTCTCCGGCGCTGCCACTGCGTTCGTAGATCGTCTTGAACAACCATCTGGC
TTCTGCCTTGCCTGCGGCGCGGCGTGCCAGGCGGTAGAGAAAACGGCCGATGCCGGGATCGATCAAAAAG
TAATCGGGGTGAACCGTCAGCACGTCCGGGTTCTTGCCTTCTGTGATCTCGCGGTACATCCAATCAGCTA
GCTCGATCTCGATGTACTCCGGCCGCCCGGTTTCGCTCTTTACGATCTTGTAGCGGCTAATCAAGGCTTC
ACCCTCGGATACCGTCACCAGGCGGCCGTTCTTGGCCTTCTTCGTACGCTGCATGGCAACGTGCGTGGTG
TTTAACCGAATGCAGGTTTCTACCAGGTCGTCTTTCTGCTTTCCGCCATCGGCTCGCCGGCAGAACTTGA
GTACGTCCGCAACGTGTGGACGGAACACGCGGCCGGGCTTGTCTCCCTTCCCTTCCCGGTATCGGTTCAT
GGATTCGGTTAGATGGGAAACCGCCATCAGTACCAGGTCGTAATCCCACACACTGGCCATGCCGGCCGGC
CCTGCGGAAACCTCTACGTGCCCGTCTGGAAGCTCGTAGCGGATCACCTCGCCAGCTCGTCGGTCACGCT
TCGACAGACGGAAAACGGCCACGTCCATGATGCTGCGACTATCGCGGGTGCCCACGTCATAGAGCATCGG
AACGAAAAAATCTGGTTGCTCGTCGCCCTTGGGCGGCTTCCTAATCGACGGCGCACCGGCTGCCGGCGGT
TGCCGGGATTCTTTGCGGATTCGATCAGCGGCCGCTTGCCACGATTCACCGGGGCGTGCTTCTGCCTCGA
TGCGTTGCCGCTGGGCGGCCTGCGCGGCCTTCAACTTCTCCACCAGGTCATCACCCAGCGCCGCGCCGAT
TTGTACCGGGCCGGATGGTTTGCGACCGCTCACGCCGATTCCTCGGGCTTGGGGGTTCCAGTGCCATTGC
AGGGCCGGCAGGCAACCCAGCCGCTTACGCCTGGCCAACCGCCCGTTCCTCCACACATGGGGCATTCCAC
GGCGTCGGTGCCTGGTTGTTCTTGATTTTCCATGCCGCCTCCTTTAGCCGCTAAAATTCATCTACTCATT
TATTCATTTGCTCATTTACTCTGGTAGCTGCGCGATGTATTCAGATAGCAGCTCGGTAATGGTCTTGCCT
TGGCGTACCGCGTACATCTTCAGCTTGGTGTGATCCTCCGCCGGCAACTGAAAGTTGACCCGCTTCATGG
CTGGCGTGTCTGCCAGGCTGGCCAACGTTGCAGCCTTGCTGCTGCGTGCGCTCGGACGGCCGGCACTTAG
CGTGTTTGTGCTTTTGCTCATTTTCTCTTTACCTCATTAACTCAAATGAGTTTTGATTTAATTTCAGCGG
CCAGCGCCTGGACCTCGCGGGCAGCGTCGCCCTCGGGTTCTGATTCAAGAACGGTTGTGCCGGCGGCGGC
AGTGCCTGGGTAGCTCACGCGCTGCGTGATACGGGACTCAAGAATGGGCAGCTCGTACCCGGCCAGCGCC
TCGGCAACCTCACCGCCGATGCGCGTGCCTTTGATCGCCCGCGACACGACAAAGGCCGCTTGTAGCCTTC
CATCCGTGACCTCAATGCGCTGCTTAACCAGCTCCACCAGGTCGGCGGTGGCCCATATGTCGTAAGGGCT
TGGCTGCACCGGAATCAGCACGAAGTCGGCTGCCTTGATCGCGGACACAGCCAAGTCCGCCGCCTGGGGC
GCTCCGTCGATCACTACGAAGTCGCGCCGGCCGATGGCCTTCACGTCGCGGTCAATCGTCGGGCGGTCGA
TGCCGACAACGGTTAGCGGTTGATCTTCCCGCACGGCCGCCCAATCGCGGGCACTGCCCTGGGGATCGGA
ATCGACTAACAGAACATCGGCCCCGGCGAGTTGCAGGGCGCGGGCTAGATGGGTTGCGATGGTCGTCTTG
CCTGACCCGCCTTTCTGGTTAAGTACAGCGATAACCTTCATGCGTTCCCCTTGCGTATTTGTTTATTTAC
TCATCGCATCATATACGCAGCGACCGCATGACGCAAGCTGTTTTACTCAAATACACATCACCTTTTTAGA
CGGCGGCGCTCGGTTTCTTCAGCGGCCAAGCTGGCCGGCCAGGCCGCCAGCTTGGCATCAGACAAACCGG
CCAGGATTTCATGCAGCCGCACGGTTGAGAGGTGCGCGGGCGGCTCGAACACGTACCCGGCCGCGATCAT
CTCCGCCTCGATCTCTTCGGTAATGAAAAACGGTTCGTCCTGGCCGTCCTGGTGCGGTTTCATGCTTGTT
CCTCTTGGCGTTCATTCTCGGCGGCCGCCAGGGCGTCGGCCTCGGTCAATGCGTCCTCACGGAAGGCACC
GCGCCGCCTGGCCTCGGTGGGCGTCACTTCCTCGCTGCGCTCAAGTGCGCGGTACAGGGTCGAGCGATGC
ACGCCAAGCAGTGCAGCCGCCTCTTTCACGGTGCGGCCTTCCTGGTCGATCAGCTCGCGGGCGTGCGCGA
TCTGTGCCGGGGTGAGGGTAGGGCGGGGGCCAAACTTCACGCCTCGGGCCTTGGCGGCCTCGCGCCCGCT
CCGGGTGCGGTCGATGATTAGGGAACGCTCGAACTCGGCAATGCCGGCGAACACGGTCAACACCATGCGG
CCGGCCGGCGTGGTGGTGTCGGCCCACGGCTCTGCCAGGCTACGCAGGCCCGCGCCGGCCTCCTGGATGC
GCTCGGCAATGTCCAGTAGGTCGCGGGTGCTGCGGGCCAGGCGGTCTAGCCTGGTCACTGTCACAACGTC
GCCAGGGCGTAGGTGGTCAAGCATCCTGGCCAGCTCCGGGCGGTCGCGCCTGGTGCCGGTGATCTTCTCG
GAAAACAGCTTGGTGCAGCCGGCCGCGTGCAGTTCGGCCCGTTGGTTGGTCAAGTCCTGGTCGTCGGTGC
TGACGCGGGCATAGCCCAGCAGGCCAGCGGCGGCGCTCTTGTTCATGGCGTAATGTCTCCGGTTCTAGTC
GCAAGTATTCTACTTTATGCGACTAAAACACGCGACAAGAAAACGCCAGGAAAAGGGCAGGGCGGCAGCC
TGTCGCGTAACTTAGGACTTGTGCGACATGTCGTTTTCAGATGACGGCTGCACTGAACGTCAGAAGCCGA
CTGCACTATAGCAGCGGAGGGGTTGGATCAAAGTACTTTGATCCCGAGGGGAACCCTGTGGTTGGCATGC
ACATACAAATGGACGAACGGATAAACCTTTTCACGCCCTTTTAAATATCCGATTATTCTAATAAACGCTC
TTTTCTCTTAGGTTTACCCGCCAATATATCCTGTCAGAATTACCATGGCACCTGCTACAGTCAACCTAGA
GACCCTGCAGTTTACGGCTAGCTCAGTCCTAGGTATAGTGCTAGCTACTAGAGAAAGAGGAGAAATACTA
AATGTCGCACTCAAAACAAGCACTGGCAGATACGATGAAAATGACGTGGCTGATGGAAGGTTCGGTCAAC
GGTCACGCCTTTACGATTGAAGGCGAAGGTACCGGCAAACCGTATGAAGGTAAACAGAGTGGCACCTTTC
GTGTTACGAAAGGCGGTCCGCTGCCGTTTGCGTTTGATATTGTCGCTCCGACCCTGAAATACGGTTTCAA
ATGCTTCATGAAATACCCGGCGGATATTCCGGACTACTTTAAACTGGCCTTCCCGGAAGGCCTGACGTAC
GATCGTAAAATTGCGTTTGAAGACGGCGGTTGTGCGACCGCCACGGTCGAAATGAGCCTGAAGGGTAACA
CCCTGGTGCATAAAACGAACTTTCAGGGCGGTAATTTCCCGATTGATGGTCCGGTGATGCAAAAACGCAC
CCTGGGCTGGGAACCGACCTCTGAAAAAATGACGCCGTGCGATGGTATTATCAAAGGCGACACCATCATG
TACCTGATGGTTGAAGGCGGTAAAACGCTGAAATGTCGTTATGAAAACAATTACCGCGCCAACAAACCAG
TGCTGATGCCGCCGAGCCACTTTGTGGATCTGCGTCTGACCCGCACGAATCTGGATAAAGAAGGTCTGGC
GTTCAAACTGGAAGAATATGCTGTTGCCCGTGTGCTGGAAGTGTAATAAGCTTCAAATAAAACGAAAGGC
TCAGTCGAAAGACTGGGCCTTTCGTTTTATCTGTTGTTTGTCGGTGAACGCTCTCTACTAGAGTCACACT
GGCTCACCTTCGGGTGGGCCTTTCTGCGGGATCCGGTCTCTGTATATCGGCAGGTGCTCGAGCAATTCGT
TA
